Addgene plasmid #131068: pYJ24-lenti-MS2-U6-NKX6.1-acti-gRNA2
Purpose: Activation of NKX6.1 via SAM system
Depositing lab: Xiaojun Lian. Depositing organization: Pennsylvania State University.
Backbone
  Vector backbone: plenti-MS2-U6-gRNA-DsRed
  Backbone size w/o insert (bp): 8162
  Vector type: Mammalian Expression, Lentiviral, CRISPR
  Selectable markers: Puromycin
Growth in bacteria
  Bacterial resistance: Ampicillin, 100 μg/mL
  Growth temperature: 37°C
  Growth strain: NEB Stable
  Copy number: High Copy
Gene/Insert
  Gene/Insert name: NKX6.1 activation gRNA2
  gRNA/shRNA sequence: GCGCTGGCTGGTGCCCCCCG
  Species: H. sapiens (human)
  Entrez Gene: NKX6-1 (a.k.a. NKX6.1, NKX6A)
  Cloning method: Restriction Enzyme; 5′ cloning site Unknown (unknown if destroyed); 3′ cloning site Unknown (unknown if destroyed)
  Sequencing primers: 5′ na
Terms and licenses: Academic/Nonprofit Terms; Industry Terms: Not Available to Industry
How to cite: pYJ24-lenti-MS2-U6-NKX6.1-acti-gRNA2 was a gift from Xiaojun Lian (Addgene plasmid # 131068 ; http://n2t.net/addgene:131068 ; RRID:Addgene_131068)
