[The description below was written by a language model from this plasmid's Addgene catalogue record and pLannotate feature annotations shown in this document.]
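Description:
pYJ24-lenti-MS2-U6-NKX6.1-acti-gRNA2 is a third-generation-style, self-inactivating HIV-1 lentiviral vector that delivers a single guide RNA for CRISPR-based transcriptional activation of the human NKX6-1 gene through the synergistic activation mediator (SAM) system. It is built on the plenti-MS2-U6-gRNA-DsRed backbone. It is propagated in E. coli as a high-copy plasmid through a ColE1/pUC-type origin with ampicillin resistance. The bacterial portion also carries an f1 origin, an SV40 origin and residual lac, T7 and T3 elements. The viral portion consists of an RSV promoter fused to a truncated 5' LTR, the Ψ packaging signal with a gag fragment, the RRE, a cPPT/CTS, a WPRE and a ΔU3 3' LTR followed by an SV40 polyadenylation signal. The packaging and envelope functions are therefore expected to come from helper plasmids.

The payload is a human U6 (RNA polymerase III) promoter driving the NKX6.1-targeting spacer fused to a Streptococcus pyogenes Cas9 guide scaffold. Two MS2 stem loops interrupt this scaffold. In the SAM design, these aptamers recruit MS2 coat protein fused to activation domains, which cooperate with a catalytically inactive Cas9 activator at the target promoter. Neither protein component is encoded here, so both must be provided separately. Downstream, an EF-1α core promoter with its intron A drives puromycin N-acetyltransferase for selection of transduced mammalian cells. Although the backbone name refers to DsRed, the feature table annotates no fluorescent protein, only the puromycin marker, so the presence of a DsRed reporter is not supported by the sequence annotation. The "gRNA2" in the name suggests the construct may be one of several activation guides for this gene.
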