Features (pLannotate 1.2.2; 32 found; start..end, strand, type, name):
     98..117     +  misc_feature   cPPT/CTS (fragment): central polypurine tract and central termination sequence of HIV-1
    119..352     +  LTR            3' LTR (ΔU3): self-inactivating 3' long terminal repeat (LTR) from HIV-1
    430..551     +  polyA_signal   SV40 poly(A) signal: SV40 polyadenylation signal
    591..726     +  rep_origin     SV40 ori: SV40 origin of replication
    747..765     -  promoter       T7 promoter: promoter for bacteriophage T7 RNA polymerase
    773..928     +  CDS            lacZα (fragment): LacZα fragment of β-galactosidase; lacZ fragment
    933..1361    +  rep_origin     f1 ori (sequence partly withheld): f1 bacteriophage origin of replication; arrow indicates direction of (+) strand synthesis
   1414..1518    +  promoter       AmpR promoter: bla
   1519..2379    +  CDS            AmpR: β-lactamase; bla; confers resistance to ampicillin, carbenicillin, and related antibiotics
   2550..3138    +  rep_origin     ori: high-copy-number ColE1/pMB1/pBR322/pUC origin of replication
   3321..3413    +  CDS            lacI (fragment): lac repressor; lacI; The lac repressor binds to the lac operator to inhibit transcription in E. coli. This inhibition can be relieved by adding lactose or isopropyl-β-D-thiogalactopyranoside (IPTG).
   3426..3447    +  protein_bind   CAP binding site: CAP binding activates transcription in the presence of cAMP. E. coli catabolite activator protein
   3462..3492    +  promoter       lac promoter: promoter for the E. coli lac operon
   3500..3516    +  protein_bind   lac operator: The lac repressor binds to the lac operator to inhibit transcription in E. coli. This inhibition can be relieved by adding lactose or isopropyl-β-D-thiogalactopyranoside (IPTG). lac repressor encoded by lacI
   3561..3579    +  promoter       T3 promoter: promoter for bacteriophage T3 RNA polymerase
   3607..3833    +  promoter       RSV promoter: Rous sarcoma virus enhancer/promoter
   3834..4014    +  LTR            5' LTR (truncated): truncated 5' long terminal repeat (LTR) from HIV-1
   4061..4186    +  misc_feature   HIV-1 Ψ: packaging signal of human immunodeficiency virus type 1
   4170..4533    +  CDS            HIV-1 gag (fragment): gag protein from human immunodeficiency virus 1; gag
   4679..4912    +  misc_feature   RRE: The Rev response element (RRE) of HIV-1 allows for Rev-dependent mRNA export from the nucleus to the cytoplasm.
   5289..5315    +  CDS            Rev (fragment): human immunodeficiency virus 1 (HIV-1) Rev protein; rev; enhances nuclear export of unspliced and incompletely spliced viral mRNAs
   5319..5559    +  promoter       U6 promoter: RNA polymerase III promoter for human U6 snRNA
   5605..5623    +  misc_RNA       MS2 stem loop: stem loop that binds the bacteriophage MS2 coat protein
   5634..5670    +  misc_RNA       gRNA scaffold (fragment): guide RNA scaffold for the Streptococcus pyogenes CRISPR/Cas9 system
   5675..5693    +  misc_RNA       MS2 stem loop: stem loop that binds the bacteriophage MS2 coat protein
   5704..5723    +  misc_RNA       gRNA scaffold (fragment): guide RNA scaffold for the Streptococcus pyogenes CRISPR/Cas9 system
   5785..5902    +  misc_feature   cPPT/CTS: central polypurine tract and central termination sequence of HIV-1
   5968..6034    +  CDS            small t antigen (fragment): SV40 (simian virus 40) small t antigen
   6060..6271    +  promoter       EF-1α core promoter: core promoter for human elongation factor EF-1α
   6272..7210    +  intron         EF-1α intron A: intron upstream of the start codon of human EF-1α
   7232..7831    +  CDS            PuroR (fragment): puromycin N-acetyltransferase; pac from Streptomyces; confers resistance to puromycin
   7847..47      +  misc_feature   WPRE (across the origin): woodchuck hepatitis virus posttranscriptional regulatory element
>Addgene plasmid #131068 | pYJ24-lenti-MS2-U6-NKX6.1-acti-gRNA2 | addgene full sequence | sequence record 256907 | Addgene NGS Result
CCTTCGCCCTCAGACGAGTCGGATCTCCCTTTGGGCCGCCTCCCCGCGTCGACTTTAAGACCAATGACTT
ACAAGGCAGCTGTAGATCTTAGCCACTTTTTAAAAGAAAAGGGGGGACTGGAAGGGCTAATTCACTCCCA
ACGAAGACAAGATCTGCTTTTTGCTTGTACTGGGTCTCTCTGGTTAGACCAGATCTGAGCCTGGGAGCTC
TCTGGCTAACTAGGGAACCCACTGCTTAAGCCTCAATAAAGCTTGCCTTGAGTGCTTCAAGTAGTGTGTG
CCCGTCTGTTGTGTGACTCTGGTAACTAGAGATCCCTCAGACCCTTTTAGTCAGTGTGGAAAATCTCTAG
CAGTACGTATAGTAGTTCATGTCATCTTATTATTCAGTATTTATAACTTGCAAAGAAATGAATATCAGAG
AGTGAGAGGAACTTGTTTATTGCAGCTTATAATGGTTACAAATAAAGCAATAGCATCACAAATTTCACAA
ATAAAGCATTTTTTTCACTGCATTCTAGTTGTGGTTTGTCCAAACTCATCAATGTATCTTATCATGTCTG
GCTCTAGCTATCCCGCCCCTAACTCCGCCCATCCCGCCCCTAACTCCGCCCAGTTCCGCCCATTCTCCGC
CCCATGGCTGACTAATTTTTTTTATTTATGCAGAGGCCGAGGCCGCCTCGGCCTCTGAGCTATTCCAGAA
GTAGTGAGGAGGCTTTTTTGGAGGCCTAGGGACGTACCCAATTCGCCCTATAGTGAGTCGTATTACGCGC
GCTCACTGGCCGTCGTTTTACAACGTCGTGACTGGGAAAACCCTGGCGTTACCCAACTTAATCGCCTTGC
AGCACATCCCCCTTTCGCCAGCTGGCGTAATAGCGAAGAGGCCCGCACCGATCGCCCTTCCCAACAGTTG
CGCAGCCTGAATGGCGAATGGG
[124 nt withheld, positions 933-1056]
C
[91 nt withheld, positions 1058-1148]
A
[49 nt withheld, positions 1150-1198]
CCTTTGACGTTGGAGTCCACGTTCTTT
[37 nt withheld, positions 1226-1262]
ACCCTATCTCGGTCTATTCTTTTGATTTATAAGGGATTTTGCCGATTTCGGCCTATTGGTTAAAAAATGA
GCTGATTTAACAAAAATTTAACGCGAATTTTAACAAAATATTAACGCTTACAATTTAGGTGGCACTTTTC
GGGGAAATGTGCGCGGAACCCCTATTTGTTTATTTTTCTAAATACATTCAAATATGTATCCGCTCATGAG
ACAATAACCCTGATAAATGCTTCAATAATATTGAAAAAGGAAGAGTATGAGTATTCAACATTTCCGTGTC
GCCCTTATTCCCTTTTTTGCGGCATTTTGCCTTCCTGTTTTTGCTCACCCAGAAACGCTGGTGAAAGTAA
AAGATGCTGAAGATCAGTTGGGTGCACGAGTGGGTTACATCGAACTGGATCTCAACAGCGGTAAGATCCT
TGAGAGTTTTCGCCCCGAAGAACGTTTTCCAATGATGAGCACTTTTAAAGTTCTGCTATGTGGCGCGGTA
TTATCCCGTATTGACGCCGGGCAAGAGCAACTCGGTCGCCGCATACACTATTCTCAGAATGACTTGGTTG
AGTACTCACCAGTCACAGAAAAGCATCTTACGGATGGCATGACAGTAAGAGAATTATGCAGTGCTGCCAT
AACCATGAGTGATAACACTGCGGCCAACTTACTTCTGACAACGATCGGAGGACCGAAGGAGCTAACCGCT
TTTTTGCACAACATGGGGGATCATGTAACTCGCCTTGATCGTTGGGAACCGGAGCTGAATGAAGCCATAC
CAAACGACGAGCGTGACACCACGATGCCTGTAGCAATGGCAACAACGTTGCGCAAACTATTAACTGGCGA
ACTACTTACTCTAGCTTCCCGGCAACAATTAATAGACTGGATGGAGGCGGATAAAGTTGCAGGACCACTT
CTGCGCTCGGCCCTTCCGGCTGGCTGGTTTATTGCTGATAAATCTGGAGCCGGTGAGCGTGGGTCTCGCG
GTATCATTGCAGCACTGGGGCCAGATGGTAAGCCCTCCCGTATCGTAGTTATCTACACGACGGGGAGTCA
GGCAACTATGGATGAACGAAATAGACAGATCGCTGAGATAGGTGCCTCACTGATTAAGCATTGGTAACTG
TCAGACCAAGTTTACTCATATATACTTTAGATTGATTTAAAACTTCATTTTTAATTTAAAAGGATCTAGG
TGAAGATCCTTTTTGATAATCTCATGACCAAAATCCCTTAACGTGAGTTTTCGTTCCACTGAGCGTCAGA
CCCCGTAGAAAAGATCAAAGGATCTTCTTGAGATCCTTTTTTTCTGCGCGTAATCTGCTGCTTGCAAACA
AAAAAACCACCGCTACCAGCGGTGGTTTGTTTGCCGGATCAAGAGCTACCAACTCTTTTTCCGAAGGTAA
CTGGCTTCAGCAGAGCGCAGATACCAAATACTGTTCTTCTAGTGTAGCCGTAGTTAGGCCACCACTTCAA
GAACTCTGTAGCACCGCCTACATACCTCGCTCTGCTAATCCTGTTACCAGTGGCTGCTGCCAGTGGCGAT
AAGTCGTGTCTTACCGGGTTGGACTCAAGACGATAGTTACCGGATAAGGCGCAGCGGTCGGGCTGAACGG
GGGGTTCGTGCACACAGCCCAGCTTGGAGCGAACGACCTACACCGAACTGAGATACCTACAGCGTGAGCT
ATGAGAAAGCGCCACGCTTCCCGAAGGGAGAAAGGCGGACAGGTATCCGGTAAGCGGCAGGGTCGGAACA
GGAGAGCGCACGAGGGAGCTTCCAGGGGGAAACGCCTGGTATCTTTATAGTCCTGTCGGGTTTCGCCACC
TCTGACTTGAGCGTCGATTTTTGTGATGCTCGTCAGGGGGGCGGAGCCTATGGAAAAACGCCAGCAACGC
GGCCTTTTTACGGTTCCTGGCCTTTTGCTGGCCTTTTGCTCACATGTTCTTTCCTGCGTTATCCCCTGAT
TCTGTGGATAACCGTATTACCGCCTTTGAGTGAGCTGATACCGCTCGCCGCAGCCGAACGACCGAGCGCA
GCGAGTCAGTGAGCGAGGAAGCGGAAGAGCGCCCAATACGCAAACCGCCTCTCCCCGCGCGTTGGCCGAT
TCATTAATGCAGCTGGCACGACAGGTTTCCCGACTGGAAAGCGGGCAGTGAGCGCAACGCAATTAATGTG
AGTTAGCTCACTCATTAGGCACCCCAGGCTTTACACTTTATGCTTCCGGCTCGTATGTTGTGTGGAATTG
TGAGCGGATAACAATTTCACACAGGAAACAGCTATGACCATGATTACGCCAAGCGCGCAATTAACCCTCA
CTAAAGGGAACAAAAGCTGGAGCTGCAAGCTTAATGTAGTCTTATGCAATACTCTTGTAGTCTTGCAACA
TGGTAACGATGAGTTAGCAACATGCCTTACAAGGAGAGAAAAAGCACCGTGCATGCCGATTGGTGGAAGT
AAGGTGGTACGATCGTGCCTTATTAGGAAGGCAACAGACGGGTCTGACATGGATTGGACGAACCACTGAA
TTGCCGCATTGCAGAGATATTGTATTTAAGTGCCTAGCTCGATACATAAACGGGTCTCTCTGGTTAGACC
AGATCTGAGCCTGGGAGCTCTCTGGCTAACTAGGGAACCCACTGCTTAAGCCTCAATAAAGCTTGCCTTG
AGTGCTTCAAGTAGTGTGTGCCCGTCTGTTGTGTGACTCTGGTAACTAGAGATCCCTCAGACCCTTTTAG
TCAGTGTGGAAAATCTCTAGCAGTGGCGCCCGAACAGGGACTTGAAAGCGAAAGGGAAACCAGAGGAGCT
CTCTCGACGCAGGACTCGGCTTGCTGAAGCGCGCACGGCAAGAGGCGAGGGGCGGCGACTGGTGAGTACG
CCAAAAATTTTGACTAGCGGAGGCTAGAAGGAGAGAGATGGGTGCGAGAGCGTCAGTATTAAGCGGGGGA
GAATTAGATCGCGATGGGAAAAAATTCGGTTAAGGCCAGGGGGAAAGAAAAAATATAAATTAAAACATAT
AGTATGGGCAAGCAGGGAGCTAGAACGATTCGCAGTTAATCCTGGCCTGTTAGAAACATCAGAAGGCTGT
AGACAAATACTGGGACAGCTACAACCATCCCTTCAGACAGGATCAGAAGAACTTAGATCATTATATAATA
CAGTAGCAACCCTCTATTGTGTGCATCAAAGGATAGAGATAAAAGACACCAAGGAAGCTTTAGACAAGAT
AGAGGAAGAGCAAAACAAAAGTAAGACCACCGCACAGCAAGCGGCCGCTGATCTTCAGACCTGGAGGAGG
AGATATGAGGGACAATTGGAGAAGTGAATTATATAAATATAAAGTAGTAAAAATTGAACCATTAGGAGTA
GCACCCACCAAGGCAAAGAGAAGAGTGGTGCAGAGAGAAAAAAGAGCAGTGGGAATAGGAGCTTTGTTCC
TTGGGTTCTTGGGAGCAGCAGGAAGCACTATGGGCGCAGCGTCAATGACGCTGACGGTACAGGCCAGACA
ATTATTGTCTGGTATAGTGCAGCAGCAGAACAATTTGCTGAGGGCTATTGAGGCGCAACAGCATCTGTTG
CAACTCACAGTCTGGGGCATCAAGCAGCTCCAGGCAAGAATCCTGGCTGTGGAAAGATACCTAAAGGATC
AACAGCTCCTGGGGATTTGGGGTTGCTCTGGAAAACTCATTTGCACCACTGCTGTGCCTTGGAATGCTAG
TTGGAGTAATAAATCTCTGGAACAGATTTGGAATCACACGACCTGGATGGAGTGGGACAGAGAAATTAAC
AATTACACAAGCTTAATACACTCCTTAATTGAAGAATCGCAAAACCAGCAAGAAAAGAATGAACAAGAAT
TATTGGAATTAGATAAATGGGCAAGTTTGTGGAATTGGTTTAACATAACAAATTGGCTGTGGTATATAAA
ATTATTCATAATGATAGTAGGAGGCTTGGTAGGTTTAAGAATAGTTTTTGCTGTACTTTCTATAGTGAAT
AGAGTTAGGCAGGGATATTCACCATTATCGTTTCAGACCCACCTCCCAACCCCGAGGGGACCCAGAGAGG
GCCTATTTCCCATGATTCCTTCATATTTGCATATACGATACAAGGCTGTTAGAGAGATAATTAGAATTAA
TTTGACTGTAAACACAAAGATATTAGTACAAAATACGTGACGTAGAAAGTAATAATTTCTTGGGTAGTTT
GCAGTTTTAAAATTATGTTTTAAAATGGACTATCATATGCTTACCGTAACTTGAAAGTATTTCGATTTCT
TGGCTTTATATATCTTGTGGAAAGGACGAAACACCGCGCTGGCTGGTGCCCCCCGGTTTTAGAGCTAGGC
CAACATGAGGATCACCCATGTCTGCAGGGCCTAGCAAGTTAAAATAAGGCTAGTCCGTTATCAACTTGGC
CAACATGAGGATCACCCATGTCTGCAGGGCCAAGTGGCACCGAGTCGGTGCTTTTTTGGATCCAAGCTTG
GCGTAACTAGATCTTGAGACAAATGGCAGTATTCATCCACAATTTTAAAAGAAAAGGGGGGATTGGGGGG
TACAGTGCAGGGGAAAGAATAGTAGACATAATAGCAACAGACATACAAACTAAAGAATTACAAAAACAAA
TTACAAAAATTCAAAATTTTCGGGTTTATTACAGGGACAGCAGAGATCCACTTTGGCGCCGGCTCGAGGG
GGCCCGGGTGCAAAGATGGATAAAGTTTTAAACAGAGAGGAATCTTTGCAGCTAATGGACCTTCTAGGTC
TTGAAAGGAGTGGGAATTGGCTCCGGTGCCCGTCAGTGGGCAGAGCGCACATCGCCCACAGTCCCCGAGA
AGTTGGGGGGAGGGGTCGGCAATTGATCCGGTGCCTAGAGAAGGTGGCGCGGGGTAAACTGGGAAAGTGA
TGTCGTGTACTGGCTCCGCCTTTTTCCCGAGGGTGGGGGAGAACCGTATATAAGTGCAGTAGTCGCCGTG
AACGTTCTTTTTCGCAACGGGTTTGCCGCCAGAACACAGGTAAGTGCCGTGTGTGGTTCCCGCGGGCCTG
GCCTCTTTACGGGTTATGGCCCTTGCGTGCCTTGAATTACTTCCACCTGGCTGCAGTACGTGATTCTTGA
TCCCGAGCTTCGGGTTGGAAGTGGGTGGGAGAGTTCGAGGCCTTGCGCTTAAGGAGCCCCTTCGCCTCGT
GCTTGAGTTGAGGCCTGGCCTGGGCGCTGGGGCCGCCGCGTGCGAATCTGGTGGCACCTTCGCGCCTGTC
TCGCTGCTTTCGATAAGTCTCTAGCCATTTAAAATTTTTGATGACCTGCTGCGACGCTTTTTTTCTGGCA
AGATAGTCTTGTAAATGCGGGCCAAGATCTGCACACTGGTATTTCGGTTTTTGGGGCCGCGGGCGGCGAC
GGGGCCCGTGCGTCCCAGCGCACATGTTCGGCGAGGCGGGGCCTGCGAGCGCGGCCACCGAGAATCGGAC
GGGGGTAGTCTCAAGCTGGCCGGCCTGCTCTGGTGCCTGGCCTCGCGCCGCCGTGTATCGCCCCGCCCTG
GGCGGCAAGGCTGGCCCGGTCGGCACCAGTTGCGTGAGCGGAAAGATGGCCGCTTCCCGGCCCTGCTGCA
GGGAGCTCAAAATGGAGGACGCGGCGCTCGGGAGAGCGGGCGGGTGAGTCACCCACACAAAGGAAAAGGG
CCTTTCCGTCCTCAGCCGTCGCTTCATGTGACTCCACGGAGTACCGGGCGCCGTCCAGGCACCTCGATTA
GTTCTCGAGCTTTTGGAGTACGTCGTCTTTAGGTTGGGGGGAGGGGTTTTATGCGATGGAGTTTCCCCAC
ACTGAGTGGGTGGAGACTGAAGTTAGGCCAGCTTGGCACTTGATGTAATTCTCCTTGGAATTTGCCCTTT
TTGAGTTTGGATCTTGGTTCATTCTCAAGCCTCAGACAGTGGTTCAAAGTTTTTTTCTTCCATTTCAGGT
GTCGTGACGTACGGCCACCATGACCGAGTACAAGCCCACGGTGCGCCTCGCCACCCGCGACGACGTCCCC
AGGGCCGTACGCACCCTCGCCGCCGCGTTCGCCGACTACCCCGCCACGCGCCACACCGTCGATCCGGACC
GCCACATCGAGCGGGTCACCGAGCTGCAAGAACTCTTCCTCACGCGCGTCGGGCTCGACATCGGCAAGGT
GTGGGTCGCGGACGACGGCGCCGCCGTGGCGGTCTGGACCACGCCGGAGAGCGTCGAAGCGGGGGCGGTG
TTCGCCGAGATCGGCCCGCGCATGGCCGAGTTGAGCGGTTCCCGGCTGGCCGCGCAGCAACAGATGGAAG
GCCTCCTGGCGCCGCACCGGCCCAAGGAGCCCGCGTGGTTCCTGGCCACCGTCGGAGTCTCGCCCGACCA
CCAGGGCAAGGGTCTGGGCAGCGCCGTCGTGCTCCCCGGAGTGGAGGCGGCCGAGCGCGCCGGGGTGCCC
GCCTTCCTGGAGACCTCCGCGCCCCGCAACCTCCCCTTCTACGAGCGGCTCGGCTTCACCGTCACCGCCG
ACGTCGAGGTGCCCGAAGGACCGCGCACCTGGTGCATGACCCGCAAGCCCGGTGCCTGAACGCGTTAAGT
CGACAATCAACCTCTGGATTACAAAATTTGTGAAAGATTGACTGGTATTCTTAACTATGTTGCTCCTTTT
ACGCTATGTGGATACGCTGCTTTAATGCCTTTGTATCATGCTATTGCTTCCCGTATGGCTTTCATTTTCT
CCTCCTTGTATAAATCCTGGTTGCTGTCTCTTTATGAGGAGTTGTGGCCCGTTGTCAGGCAACGTGGCGT
GGTGTGCACTGTGTTTGCTGACGCAACCCCCACTGGTTGGGGCATTGCCACCACCTGTCAGCTCCTTTCC
GGGACTTTCGCTTTCCCCCTCCCTATTGCCACGGCGGAACTCATCGCCGCCTGCCTTGCCCGCTGCTGGA
CAGGGGCTCGGCTGTTGGGCACTGACAATTCCGTGGTGTTGTCGGGGAAATCATCGTCCTTTCCTTGGCT
GCTCGCCTGTGTTGCCACCTGGATTCTGCGCGGGACGTCCTTCTGCTACGTCCCTTCGGCCCTCAATCCA
GCGGACCTTCCTTCCCGCGGCCTGCTGCCGGCTCTGCGGCCTCTTCCGCGTCTTCG
